Addgene plasmid #21033: PBX3-pSP65
Depositing lab: Corey Largman. Depositing organization: San Francisco VA Health Care System.
Backbone
  Vector backbone: pSP65
  Backbone manufacturer: Promega
  Backbone size w/o insert (bp): 3000
  Vector type: in vitro TNT
Growth in bacteria
  Bacterial resistance: Ampicillin, 100 μg/mL
  Growth temperature: 37°C
  Growth strain: DH5alpha
  Copy number: Unknown
Gene/Insert
  Gene/Insert name: PBX3
  Species: H. sapiens (human)
  Insert size (bp): 1500
  Entrez Gene: PBX3
  Cloning method: Restriction Enzyme; 5′ cloning site EcoRI (not destroyed); 3′ cloning site HindIII (not destroyed)
  Sequencing primers: 5′ SP6; 3′ M13_rev
Resource information
  A portion of this plasmid was derived from a plasmid made by: Mike Cleary, Stanford U
Terms and licenses: Academic/Nonprofit Terms; Industry Terms: Not Available to Industry
How to cite: PBX3-pSP65 was a gift from Corey Largman (Addgene plasmid # 21033 ; http://n2t.net/addgene:21033 ; RRID:Addgene_21033)
