[The description below was written by a language model from this plasmid's Addgene catalogue record.]
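Description:
PBX3-pSP65 is a bacterial plasmid built for cell-free expression, carrying the human PBX3 coding region in the Promega pSP65 backbone. pSP65 is a small cloning and transcription vector (about 3 kb without insert) whose defining feature is a bacteriophage SP6 RNA polymerase promoter positioned upstream of the multiple cloning site; the use of an SP6 primer for 5′ sequencing fits the insert lying downstream of that promoter. The plasmid is propagated in E. coli under ampicillin selection. The record lists copy number as unknown and does not describe the origin of replication, and no feature table is provided, so the element-level layout cannot be confirmed beyond the catalogue fields.

The insert is roughly 1.5 kb of human PBX3, a member of the PBX family of TALE-class homeodomain transcription factors, which are known as DNA-binding partners of HOX proteins. It was placed between EcoRI at the 5′ end and HindIII at the 3′ end, and both sites remain intact, so the fragment can be excised or moved into other vectors. No epitope tags, fusion partners or reporters are recorded, nor does the entry specify which isoform is present or whether untranslated regions are included. Part of the construct derives from an earlier plasmid made in another laboratory.

The vector type is given as in vitro TNT, meaning coupled transcription and translation: SP6 polymerase transcribes the PBX3 template and a cell-free lysate translates the resulting RNA. Protein made this way is commonly used for DNA-binding or protein interaction assays, although the record states no specific application. The plasmid has no mammalian promoter or selection marker listed and is not intended for expression in cells.
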