>Addgene plasmid #21033 | PBX3-pSP65 | addgene partial sequence | sequence record 26837 | 21033 with SP6
CTCNCGGGGNNCCCCCGCGCGGCGGGATGGACGATCAATCCAGGATGCTGCAGACTCTGGCCGGGGTGAA
CCTGGCTGGCCACTCGGTGCAGGGGGGCATGGCCCTGCCGCCTCCCCCGCACGGCCACGAAGGGGCGGAC
GGCGACGGCAGGAAGCAGGACATCGGCGACATCCTCCACCAGATCATGACCATCACCGACCAGAGCTTGG
ACGAGGCGCAAGCAAAGAAACATGCCCTGAACTGTCACAGAATGAAACCAGCGCTCTTCAGCGTCCTGTG
TGAGATCAAAGAGAAAACAGGTCTCAGCATCAGAGGAGCCCAGGAGGAGGACCCTCCCGATCCCCAGCTA
ATGAGACTGGACAATATGCTTTTGGCAGAAGGGGTTTCAGGTCCTGAGAAAGGTGGGGGATCGGCGGCAG
CAGCTGCAGCCGCGGCAGCCTCTGGAGGTTCTTCAGATAACTCTATTGAACACTCAGATTACAGAGCCAA
ATTGACCCAGATCAGACAAATCTATCACACAGAACTGGAGAAATATGAACAGGCATGTAATGAATTTACT
ACACATGTGATGAACCTTCTCCGAGAACAGAGTAGAACACGTCCCATTTCTCCAAAAGAGATTGAAAGAA
TGGTGGGCATCATCCATCGAAAATTTAGTTCCATTCAGATGCAGCTCAAACAAAGCACTTGTGAAGCAGT
TATGATTTTAAGATCNAAGGTTCCTTGATGCCAGACGGAAAAGGCGTAACTTCAGTAAACAGNCCACAGA
AATCTTGAATGANNNTTTTACTCNNCACCTCAGCAACCCCCTC
